Addgene plasmid #147726: pnEA-NpM-HsNot2_452-540_U
Purpose: Bacterial Expression of HsNot2_452-540
Depositing lab: Elisa Izaurralde. Depositing organization: Max Planck Institute for Developmental Biology. Publication: Structure and assembly of the NOT module of the human CCR4-NOT complex. Boland A, Chen Y, Raisch T, Jonas S, Kuzuoglu-Ozturk D, Wohlbold L, Weichenrieder O, Izaurralde E. Nat Struct Mol Biol. 2013 Nov;20(11):1289-97. doi: 10.1038/nsmb.2681. Epub 2013 Oct 13. PubMed 24121232.
Backbone
  Vector backbone: Unknown
  Vector type: Bacterial Expression
Growth in bacteria
  Bacterial resistance: Ampicillin, 100 μg/mL
  Growth temperature: 37°C
  Growth strain: DH5alpha
  Copy number: Low Copy
Gene/Insert
  Gene/Insert name: HsNot2_452-540 (alt name: CNOT2)
  Species: H. sapiens (human)
  Entrez Gene: CNOT2 (a.k.a. CDC36, HSPC131, IDNADFS, NOT2, NOT2H)
  Cloning method: Unknown
Terms and licenses: Academic/Nonprofit Terms; Industry Terms: Not Available to Industry
Depositor comments: ORF extracted from NCBI: NM_014515.5. Plasmids from this collection were made available to the research community and donated after the lab closed. Please note that the sequence provided by the depositing laboratory may be theoretical/predicted or based on Sanger sequencing results. There may be discrepancies between sequencing results obtained by Addgene and the depositor sequence. If an Addgene verified sequence is not available, please contact before placing your order to request that our lab fully sequence the plasmid.
How to cite: pnEA-NpM-HsNot2_452-540_U was a gift from Elisa Izaurralde (Addgene plasmid # 147726 ; http://n2t.net/addgene:147726 ; RRID:Addgene_147726)
