[The description below was written by a language model from this plasmid's Addgene catalogue record and pLannotate feature annotations shown in this document.]
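Description:
pnEA-NpM-HsNot2_452-540_U is a 7,086 nt bacterial expression plasmid for producing a C-terminal fragment (residues 452–540) of human CNOT2 (NOT2), a subunit of the CCR4-NOT deadenylase complex. The catalogue lists the backbone as unknown, but the annotated features show a pBR322/pET-like architecture. It has a ColE1/pMB1-type origin accompanied by the bom mobility region and the rop gene. The rop gene keeps copy number down, which matches the "low copy" designation in the record. Selection is by ampicillin through the bla gene under its own promoter. Several tetracycline-resistance fragments and the tet promoter appear to be non-functional remnants of the parental pBR322 sequence, interrupted by the expression cassette and the lacI gene.

The expression cassette is driven by a T7 promoter followed by a lac operator and the phage T7 gene 10 ribosome binding site. A plasmid-borne lacI with its own promoter supplies the repressor. Transcription therefore requires a host providing T7 RNA polymerase and is inducible with IPTG. The reading frame begins with a signal-sequence-less maltose binding protein, which stays cytosolic and serves as an N-terminal solubility and affinity tag. A short linker region of about 45 nt, whose content is not annotated, separates it from the CNOT2 fragment. The ORF was derived from an NCBI reference transcript. A T7 terminator closes the cassette. The short gene 10B-derived "SET1" match just upstream of it is probably vector sequence rather than part of the fusion, although the record does not settle this.

The associated publication concerns the structure and assembly of the NOT module of the human CCR4-NOT complex, so the plasmid was presumably used to make recombinant protein for structural and biochemical studies. The depositor notes that the supplied sequence may be theoretical.
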