Features (pLannotate 1.2.2; 20 found; start..end, strand, type, name):
    104..208     +  promoter       AmpR promoter: bla
    209..1069    +  CDS            AmpR: β-lactamase; bla; confers resistance to ampicillin, carbenicillin, and related antibiotics
   1240..1828    +  rep_origin     ori: high-copy-number ColE1/pMB1/pBR322/pUC origin of replication
   2014..2156    -  misc_feature   bom: basis of mobility region from pBR322
   2258..2449    -  CDS            rop: Rop protein, which maintains plasmids at low copy number; rop
   2466..2846    +  CDS            YPB1_ECOLX: Protein predicted: Swiss-Prot protein existence level 4. From Escherichia coli.
   3088..3712    -  CDS            TcR (fragment): tetracycline efflux protein; tet; confers resistance to tetracycline
   3727..3748    -  protein_bind   CAP binding site: CAP binding activates transcription in the presence of cAMP. E. coli catabolite activator protein
   3761..4843    -  CDS            lacI: lac repressor; lacI; The lac repressor binds to the lac operator to inhibit transcription in E. coli. This inhibition can be relieved by adding lactose or isopropyl-β-D-thiogalactopyranoside (IPTG).
   4844..4921    -  promoter       lacI promoter: lacI
   4929..5208    -  CDS            TcR (fragment): tetracycline efflux protein; tet; confers resistance to tetracycline
   5230..5248    +  promoter       T7 promoter: promoter for bacteriophage T7 RNA polymerase
   5249..5273    +  protein_bind   lac operator: The lac repressor binds to the lac operator to inhibit transcription in E. coli. This inhibition can be relieved by adding lactose or isopropyl-β-D-thiogalactopyranoside (IPTG). lac repressor encoded by lacI
   5288..5310    +  RBS            RBS: efficient ribosome binding site from bacteriophage T7 gene 10 (Olins and Rangwala, 1989)
   5321..6417    +  CDS            MBP (fragment): maltose binding protein from E. coli; malE (mutated); This version of the gene does not encode a signal sequence, so MBP will remain in the cytosol.
   6463..6729    +  CDS            CNOT2 (fragment): CNOT2_HUMAN - Also known as CDC36, NOT2. Experimental evidence at protein level: Swiss-Prot protein existence level 1. Component of the CCR4-NOT complex which is one of the major cellular mRNA deadenylases and is linked to various cellular processes including bulk mRNA degradation, miRNA-mediated repression, translational repression during translational initiation and general transcription regulation. Additional complex functions may be a consequence of its influence on mRNA expression. Required for the CCR4- NOT complex structural integrity. Can repress transcription and may link the CCR4-NOT
   6770..6819    +  CDS            SET1 (fragment): solubility-enhancement tag derived from T7 phage gene 10B
   6827..6874    +  terminator     T7 terminator: transcription terminator for bacteriophage T7 RNA polymerase
   6897..7001    -  CDS            TcR (fragment): tetracycline efflux protein; tet; confers resistance to tetracycline
   7049..7077    -  promoter       tet promoter: E. coli promoter for tetracycline efflux protein gene
>Addgene plasmid #147726 | pnEA-NpM-HsNot2_452-540_U | depositor full sequence | sequence record 290173 | Full Sequence
TTCTTGAAGACGAAAGGGCCTCGTGATACGCCTATTTTTATAGGTTAATGTCATGATAATAATGGTTTCT
TAGACGTCAGGTGGCACTTTTCGGGGAAATGTGCGCGGAACCCCTATTTGTTTATTTTTCTAAATACATT
CAAATATGTATCCGCTCATGAGACAATAACCCTGATAAATGCTTCAATAATATTGAAAAAGGAAGAGTAT
GAGTATTCAACATTTCCGTGTCGCCCTTATTCCCTTTTTTGCGGCATTTTGCCTTCCTGTTTTTGCTCAC
CCAGAAACGCTGGTGAAAGTAAAAGATGCTGAAGATCAGTTGGGTGCACGAGTGGGTTACATCGAACTGG
ATCTCAACAGCGGTAAGATCCTTGAGAGTTTTCGCCCCGAAGAACGTTTTCCAATGATGAGCACTTTTAA
AGTTCTGCTATGTGGCGCGGTATTATCCCGTGTTGACGCCGGGCAAGAGCAACTCGGTCGCCGCATACAC
TATTCTCAGAATGACTTGGTTGAGTACTCACCAGTCACAGAAAAGCATCTTACGGATGGCATGACAGTAA
GAGAATTATGCAGTGCTGCCATAACCATGAGTGATAACACTGCGGCCAACTTACTTCTGACAACGATCGG
AGGACCGAAGGAGCTAACCGCTTTTTTGCACAACATGGGGGATCATGTAACTCGCCTTGATCGTTGGGAA
CCGGAGCTGAATGAAGCCATACCAAACGACGAGCGTGACACCACGATGCCTGCAGCAATGGCAACAACGT
TGCGCAAACTATTAACTGGCGAACTACTTACTCTAGCTTCCCGGCAACAATTAATAGACTGGATGGAGGC
GGATAAAGTTGCAGGACCACTTCTGCGCTCGGCCCTTCCGGCTGGCTGGTTTATTGCTGATAAATCTGGA
GCCGGTGAGCGTGGGTCTCGCGGTATCATTGCAGCACTGGGGCCAGATGGTAAGCCCTCCCGTATCGTAG
TTATCTACACGACGGGGAGTCAGGCAACTATGGATGAACGAAATAGACAGATCGCTGAGATAGGTGCCTC
ACTGATTAAGCATTGGTAACTGTCAGACCAAGTTTACTCATATATACTTTAGATTGATTTAAAACTTCAT
TTTTAATTTAAAAGGATCTAGGTGAAGATCCTTTTTGATAATCTCATGACCAAAATCCCTTAACGTGAGT
TTTCGTTCCACTGAGCGTCAGACCCCGTAGAAAAGATCAAAGGATCTTCTTGAGATCCTTTTTTTCTGCG
CGTAATCTGCTGCTTGCAAACAAAAAAACCACCGCTACCAGCGGTGGTTTGTTTGCCGGATCAAGAGCTA
CCAACTCTTTTTCCGAAGGTAACTGGCTTCAGCAGAGCGCAGATACCAAATACTGTCCTTCTAGTGTAGC
CGTAGTTAGGCCACCACTTCAAGAACTCTGTAGCACCGCCTACATACCTCGCTCTGCTAATCCTGTTACC
AGTGGCTGCTGCCAGTGGCGATAAGTCGTGTCTTACCGGGTTGGACTCAAGACGATAGTTACCGGATAAG
GCGCAGCGGTCGGGCTGAACGGGGGGTTCGTGCACACAGCCCAGCTTGGAGCGAACGACCTACACCGAAC
TGAGATACCTACAGCGTGAGCTATGAGAAAGCGCCACGCTTCCCGAAGGGAGAAAGGCGGACAGGTATCC
GGTAAGCGGCAGGGTCGGAACAGGAGAGCGCACGAGGGAGCTTCCAGGGGGAAACGCCTGGTATCTTTAT
AGTCCTGTCGGGTTTCGCCACCTCTGACTTGAGCGTCGATTTTTGTGATGCTCGTCAGGGGGGCGGAGCC
TATGGAAAAACGCCAGCAACGCGGCCTTTTTACGGTTCCTGGCCTTTTGCTGGCCTTTTGCTCACATGTT
CTTTCCTGCGTTATCCCCTGATTCTGTGGATAACCGTATTACCGCCTTTGAGTGAGCTGATACCGCTCGC
CGCAGCCGAACGACCGAGCGCAGCGAGTCAGTGAGCGAGGAAGCGGAAGAGCGCCTGATGCGGTATTTTC
TCCTTACGCATCTGTGCGGTATTTCACACCGCATATATGGTGCACTCTCAGTACAATCTGCTCTGATGCC
GCATAGTTAAGCCAGTATACACTCCGCTATCGCTACGTGACTGGGTCATGGCTGCGCCCCGACACCCGCC
AACACCCGCTGACGCGCCCTGACGGGCTTGTCTGCTCCCGGCATCCGCTTACAGACAAGCTGTGACCGTC
TCCGGGAGCTGCATGTGTCAGAGGTTTTCACCGTCATCACCGAAACGCGCGAGGCAGCTGCGGTAAAGCT
CATCAGCGTGGTCGTGAAGCGATTCACAGATGTCTGCCTGTTCATCCGCGTCCAGCTCGTTGAGTTTCTC
CAGAAGCGTTAATGTCTGGCTTCTGATAAAGCGGGCCATGTTAAGGGCGGTTTTTTCCTGTTTGGTCACT
GATGCCTCCGTGTAAGGGGGATTTCTGTTCATGGGGGTAATGATACCGATGAAACGAGAGAGGATGCTCA
CGATACGGGTTACTGATGATGAACATGCCCGGTTACTGGAACGTTGTGAGGGTAAACAACTGGCGGTATG
GATGCGGCGGGACCAGAGAAAAATCACTCAGGGTCAATGCCAGCGCTTCGTTAATACAGATGTAGGTGTT
CCACAGGGTAGCCAGCAGCATCCTGCGATGCAGATCCGGAACATAATGGTGCAGGGCGCTGACTTCCGCG
TTTCCAGACTTTACGAAACACGGAAACCGAAGACCATTCATGTTGTTGCTCAGGTCGCAGACGTTTTGCA
GCAGCAGTCGCTTCACGTTCGCTCGCGTATCGGTGATTCATTCTGCTAACCAGTAAGGCAACCCCGCCAG
CCTAGCCGGGTCCTCAACGACAGGAGCACGATCATGCGCACCCGTGGCCAGGACCCAACGCTGCCCGAGA
TGCGCCGCGTGCGGCTGCTGGAGATGGCGGACGCGATGGATATGTTCTGCCAAGGGTTGGTTTGCGCATT
CACAGTTCTCCGCAAGAATTGATTGGCTCCAATTCTTGGAGTGGTGAATCCGTTAGCGAGGTGCCGCCGG
CTTCCATTCAGGTCGAGGTGGCCCGGCTCCATGCACCGCGACGCAACGCGGGGAGGCAGACAAGGTATAG
GGCGGCGCCTACAATCCATGCCAACCCGTTCCATGTGCTCGCCGAGGCGGCATAAATCGCCGTGACGATC
AGCGGTCCAGTGATCGAAGTTAGGCTGGTAAGAGCCGCGAGCGATCCTTGAAGCTGTCCCTGATGGTCGT
CATCTACCTGCCTGGACAGCATGGCCTGCAACGCGGGCATCCCGATGCCGCCGGAAGCGAGAAGAATCAT
AATGGGGAAGGCCATCCAGCCTCGCGTCGCGAACGCCAGCAAGACGTAGCCCAGCGCGTCGGCCGCCATG
CCGGCGATAATGGCCTGCTTCTCGCCGAAACGTTTGGTGGCGGGACCAGTGACGAAGGCTTGAGCGAGGG
CGTGCAAGATTCCGAATACCGCAAGCGACAGGCCGATCATCGTCGCGCTCCAGCGAAAGCGGTCCTCGCC
GAAAATGACCCAGAGCGCTGCCGGCACCTGTCCTACGAGTTGCATGATAAAGAAGACAGTCATAAGTGCG
GCGACGATAGTCATGCCCCGCGCCCACCGGAAGGAGCTGACTGGGTTGAAGGCTCTCAAGGGCATCGGTC
GAGATCCCGGTGCCTAATGAGTGAGCTAACTTACATTAATTGCGTTGCGCTCACTGCCCGCTTTCCAGTC
GGGAAACCTGTCGTGCCAGCTGCATTAATGAATCGGCCAACGCGCGGGGAGAGGCGGTTTGCGTATTGGG
CGCCAGGGTGGTTTTTCTTTTCACCAGTGAGACGGGCAACAGCTGATTGCCCTTCACCGCCTGGCCCTGA
GAGAGTTGCAGCAAGCGGTCCACGCTGGTTTGCCCCAGCAGGCGAAAATCCTGTTTGATGGTGGTTAACG
GCGGGATATAACATGAGCTGTCTTCGGTATCGTCGTATCCCACTACCGAGATATCCGCACCAACGCGCAG
CCCGGACTCGGTAATGGCGCGCATTGCGCCCAGCGCCATCTGATCGTTGGCAACCAGCATCGCAGTGGGA
ACGATGCCCTCATTCAGCATTTGCATGGTTTGTTGAAAACCGGACATGGCACTCCAGTCGCCTTCCCGTT
CCGCTATCGGCTGAATTTGATTGCGAGTGAGATATTTATGCCAGCCAGCCAGACGCAGACGCGCCGAGAC
AGAACTTAATGGGCCCGCTAACAGCGCGATTTGCTGGTGACCCAATGCGACCAGATGCTCCACGCCCAGT
CGCGTACCGTCTTCATGGGAGAAAATAATACTGTTGATGGGTGTCTGGTCAGAGACATCAAGAAATAACG
CCGGAACATTAGTGCAGGCAGCTTCCACAGCAATGGCATCCTGGTCATCCAGCGGATAGTTAATGATCAG
CCCACTGACGCGTTGCGCGAGAAGATTGTGCACCGCCGCTTTACAGGCTTCGACGCCGCTTCGTTCTACC
ATCGACACCACCACGCTGGCACCCAGTTGATCGGCGCGAGATTTAATCGCCGCGACAATTTGCGACGGCG
CGTGCAGGGCCAGACTGGAGGTGGCAACGCCAATCAGCAACGACTGTTTGCCCGCCAGTTGTTGTGCCAC
GCGGTTGGGAATGTAATTCAGCTCCGCCATCGCCGCTTCCACTTTTTCCCGCGTTTTCGCAGAAACGTGG
CTGGCCTGGTTCACCACGCGGGAAACGGTCTGATAAGAGACACCGGCATACTCTGCGACATCGTATAACG
TTACTGGTTTCACATTCACCACCCTGAATTGACTCTCTTCCGGGCGCTATCATGCCATACCGCGAAAGGT
TTTGCGCCATTCGATGGTGTCCGGGATCTCGACGCTCTCCCTTATGCGACTCCTGCATTAGGAAGCAGCC
CAGTAGTAGGTTGAGGCCGTTGAGCACCGCCGCCGCAAGGAATGGTGCATGCAAGGAGATGGCGCCCAAC
AGTCCCCCGGCCACGGGGCCTGCCACCATACCCACGCCGAAACAAGCGCTCATGAGCCCGAAGTGGCGAG
CCCGATCTTCCCCATCGGTGATGTCGGCGATATAGGCGCCAGCAACCGCACCTGTGGCGCCGGTGATGCC
GGCCACGATGCGTCCGGCGTAGAGGATCGAGATCTCGATCCCGCGAAATTAATACGACTCACTATAGGGG
AATTGTGAGCGGATAACAATTCCCCACTAGTAATAATTTTGTTTAACTTTAAGAAGGAGATATACCATGG
AAACTGAAGAAGGTAAACTGGTAATCTGGATTAACGGCGATAAAGGCTATAACGGTCTCGCTGAAGTCGG
TAAGAAATTCGAGAAAGATACCGGAATTAAAGTCACCGTTGAGCATCCGGATAAACTGGAAGAGAAATTC
CCACAGGTTGCGGCAACTGGCGATGGCCCTGACATTATCTTCTGGGCACACGACCGCTTTGGTGGCTACG
CTCAATCTGGCCTGTTGGCTGAAATCACCCCGGACAAAGCGTTCCAGGACAAGCTGTATCCGTTTACCTG
GGATGCCGTACGTTACAACGGCAAGCTGATTGCTTACCCGATCGCTGTTGAAGCGTTATCGCTGATTTAT
AACAAAGACCTGCTGCCGAACCCGCCAAAAACCTGGGAAGAGATCCCGGCGCTGGATAAAGAACTGAAAG
CGAAAGGTAAGAGCGCCCTGATGTTCAACCTGCAAGAACCGTACTTCACCTGGCCGCTGATTGCTGCTGA
CGGGGGTTATGCGTTCAAGTATGAAAACGGCAAGTACGACATTAAAGACGTGGGCGTGGATAACGCTGGC
GCGAAAGCGGGTCTGACCTTCCTGGTTGACCTGATTAAAAACAAACACATGAATGCAGACACCGATTACT
CCATCGCAGAAGCTGCCTTTAATAAAGGCGAAACAGCGATGACCATCAACGGCCCGTGGGCATGGTCCAA
CATCGACACCAGCAAAGTGAATTATGGTGTAACGGTACTGCCGACCTTCAAGGGTCAACCATCCAAACCG
TTCGTTGGCGTGCTGAGCGCAGGTATTAACGCCGCCAGTCCGAACAAAGAGCTGGCAAAAGAGTTCCTCG
AAAACTATCTGCTGACTGATGAAGGTCTGGAAGCGGTTAATAAAGACAAACCGCTGGGTGCCGTAGCGCT
GAAGTCTTACGAGGAAGAGTTGGCGAAAGATCCACGTATTGCCGCCACGATGGAAAACGCCCAGAAAGGT
GAAATCATGCCGAACATCCCGCAGATGTCCGCTTTCTGGTATGCCGTGCGTACTGCGGTGATCAACGCCG
CCAGCGGTCGTCAGACTGTCGATGAAGCCCTTAAAGACGCGCAGACTGGTACCGGCAGCGGCCTGGAAGT
TCTGTTCCAGGGGCCCCATATGGGAGGAGACGTATTACAACTTTTAGCTGCAGTGGAGCTTTTTAACCGT
GATTGGAGATACCACAAAGAAGAACGAGTATGGATTACCAGGGCACCAGGCATGGAGCCAACAATGAAAA
CCAATACCTATGAGAGGGGAACATATTACTTCTTTGACTGTCTTAACTGGAGGAAAGTAGCTAAGGAGTT
CCATCTGGAATATGACAAATTAGAAGAACGGCCTCACCTGCCATCCACCTTCAACTACAACCCTGCTCAG
CAAGCCTTCTAAGGATCCTAATAGTCTAGAGCTAGCCCTAGGAGATCCGGCTGCTAACAAAGCCCGAAAG
GAAGCTGAGTTGGCTGCTGCCACCGCTGAGCAATAACTAGCATAACCCCTTGGGGCCTCTAAACGGGTCT
TGAGGGGTTTTTTGCTGAAAGGAGGAACTATATCCGGATATCCCGCAAGAGGCCCGGCAGTACCGGCATA
ACCAAGCCTATGCCTACAGCATCCAGGGTGACGGTGCCGAGGATGACGATGAGCGCATTGTTAGATTTCA
TACACGGTGCCTGACTGCGTTAGCAATTTAACTGTGATAAACTACCGCATTAAAGCTTATCGATGATAAG
CTGTCAAACATGAGAA
